Addgene plasmid #110042: pHH0103_ACR_Trypsin
Purpose: Protein expression and purification of ACR_Trypsin
Depositing lab: Sachdev Sidhu. Depositing organization: University of Toronto. Publication: Large-scale survey and database of high affinity ligands for peptide recognition modules. Teyra J, Kelil A, Jain S, Helmy M, Jajodia R, Hooda Y, Gu J, D'Cruz AA, Nicholson SE, Min J, Sudol M, Kim PM, Bader GD, Sidhu SS. Mol Syst Biol. 2020 Dec;16(12):e9310. doi: 10.15252/msb.20199310. PubMed 33438817.
Backbone
  Vector backbone: pHH0103
  Vector type: Bacterial Expression
Growth in bacteria
  Bacterial resistance: Ampicillin, 100 μg/mL
  Growth temperature: 37°C
  Growth strain: DH5alpha
  Copy number: Low Copy
Gene/Insert
  Gene/Insert name: ACR_Trypsin
  Species: H. sapiens (human)
  Entrez Gene: ACR
  Cloning method: Restriction Enzyme; 5′ cloning site Sfi1 (unknown if destroyed); 3′ cloning site Not1 (unknown if destroyed)
Terms and licenses: Academic/Nonprofit Terms; Industry Terms: Not Available to Industry
How to cite: pHH0103_ACR_Trypsin was a gift from Sachdev Sidhu (Addgene plasmid # 110042 ; http://n2t.net/addgene:110042 ; RRID:Addgene_110042)
