[The description below was written by a language model from this plasmid's Addgene catalogue record and pLannotate feature annotations shown in this document.]
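Description:
pHH0103_ACR_Trypsin is a 7.6 kb bacterial expression plasmid built on the pHH0103 backbone for producing and purifying the trypsin-like serine protease domain of human acrosin (ACR), the major protease of mammalian sperm. Expression is driven by the strong hybrid tac promoter followed by a lac operator. The plasmid carries its own lacI gene under the lacIq promoter, so transcription is held off by the lac repressor until it is induced with IPTG. The reading frame begins with a 6xHis tag, followed by Schistosoma japonicum glutathione S-transferase (GST), and then the ACR fragment, which was inserted by restriction cloning between SfiI and NotI sites. The resulting His-GST fusion can be captured by either metal-chelate or glutathione affinity methods. A bacteriophage fd terminator lies immediately downstream of the insert.

The plasmid replicates in E. coli from a ColE1/pBR322-type origin with the bom region and is selected with ampicillin through the bla gene. The catalogue lists it as low copy, although the rop gene is annotated only as fragments interrupted by an f1 origin. That f1 origin, together with two fragments of M13 gene III lying after the terminator and remnants of the tetracycline resistance gene and its promoter, suggests that the backbone derives from a phagemid display vector. These pieces appear to be leftovers rather than functional parts of the expression cassette. The associated work is a large-scale survey of high-affinity peptide ligands for peptide recognition modules, which suggests that the purified domain served as a target protein for such ligand selections, although the record itself states only expression and purification as the purpose.
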