Features (pLannotate 1.2.2; 21 found; start..end, strand, type, name):
      1..29      +  promoter       tac promoter: strong E. coli promoter; hybrid between the trp and lac UV5 promoters
     37..53      +  protein_bind   lac operator: The lac repressor binds to the lac operator to inhibit transcription in E. coli. This inhibition can be relieved by adding lactose or isopropyl-β-D-thiogalactopyranoside (IPTG). lac repressor encoded by lacI
    138..155     +  CDS            6xHis: 6xHis affinity tag
    171..824     +  CDS            GST26_SCHJA: Experimental evidence at protein level: Swiss-Prot protein existence level 1. GST isoenzymes appear to play a central role in the parasite detoxification system. Other functions are also suspected including a role in increasing the solubility of haematin in the parasite gut. From Schistosoma japonicum (Blood fluke).
    906..1808    +  CDS            ACR (fragment): ACRO_HUMAN - Also known as ACRS. Experimental evidence at protein level: Swiss-Prot protein existence level 1. Acrosin is the major protease of mammalian spermatozoa. It is a serine protease of trypsin-like cleavage specificity, it is synthesized in a zymogen form, proacrosin and stored in the acrosome. From Homo sapiens (Human).
   1824..1871    +  terminator     fd terminator (sequence withheld): central terminator from bacteriophage fd (Otsuka and Kunisawa, 1982)
   1876..2088    +  CDS            M13 gene III (fragment) (sequence partly withheld): pIII; III; minor coat protein
   2103..2573    +  CDS            M13 gene III (fragment) (sequence partly withheld): pIII; III; minor coat protein
   2595..2665    +  CDS            TcR (fragment): tetracycline efflux protein; tet; confers resistance to tetracycline
   2907..3287    -  CDS            YPB1_ECOLX: Protein predicted: Swiss-Prot protein existence level 4. From Escherichia coli.
   3304..3455    +  CDS            rop (fragment): Rop protein, which maintains plasmids at low copy number; rop
   3491..3919    -  rep_origin     f1 ori (sequence partly withheld): f1 bacteriophage origin of replication; arrow indicates direction of (+) strand synthesis
   3928..3967    +  CDS            rop (fragment): Rop protein, which maintains plasmids at low copy number; rop
   4069..4209    +  misc_feature   bom: basis of mobility region from pBR322
   4395..4982    -  rep_origin     ori: high-copy-number ColE1/pMB1/pBR322/pUC origin of replication
   5153..6013    -  CDS            AmpR: β-lactamase; bla; confers resistance to ampicillin, carbenicillin, and related antibiotics
   6014..6118    -  promoter       AmpR promoter: bla
   6227..6304    +  promoter       lacIq promoter: lacI (mutant); In the lacIq allele, a single base change in the promoter boosts expression of the lacI gene about 10-fold.
   6305..7387    +  CDS            lacI: lac repressor; lacI; The lac repressor binds to the lac operator to inhibit transcription in E. coli. This inhibition can be relieved by adding lactose or isopropyl-β-D-thiogalactopyranoside (IPTG).
   7400..7421    +  protein_bind   CAP binding site: CAP binding activates transcription in the presence of cAMP. E. coli catabolite activator protein
   7440..7457    +  promoter       tet promoter (fragment): E. coli promoter for tetracycline efflux protein gene
>Addgene plasmid #110042 | pHH0103_ACR_Trypsin | addgene full sequence | sequence record 215957 | Addgene NGS Result
TTGACAATTAATCATCGGCTCGTATAATGTGTGGAATTGTGAGCGGATAACAATTTCACACAGGAAACAG
CCAGTCCGTTTAGGTGTTTTCACGAGCACTTCACCAACAAGGACCATAGATTATGAAAATCGAAGAACAC
CATCACCATCACCATTCCAGCGGTAAGCTTATGTCCCCTATACTAGGTTATTGGAAAATTAAGGGCCTTG
TGCAACCCACTCGACTTCTTTTGGAATATCTTGAAGAAAAATATGAAGAGCATTTGTATGAGCGCGATGA
AGGTGATAAATGGCGAAACAAAAAGTTTGAATTGGGTTTGGAGTTTCCCAATCTTCCTTATTATATTGAT
GGTGATGTTAAATTAACACAGTCTATGGCCATCATACGTTATATAGCTGACAAGCACAACATGTTGGGTG
GTTGTCCAAAAGAGCGTGCAGAGATTTCAATGCTTGAAGGAGCGGTTTTGGATATTAGATACGGTGTTTC
GAGAATTGCATATAGTAAAGACTTTGAAACTCTCAAAGTTGATTTTCTTAGCAAGCTACCTGAAATGCTG
AAAATGTTCGAAGATCGTTTATGTCATAAAACATATTTAAATGGTGATCATGTAACCCATCCTGACTTCA
TGTTGTATGACGCTCTTGATGTTGTTTTATACATGGACCCAATGTGCCTGGATGCGTTCCCAAAATTAGT
TTGTTTTAAAAAACGTATTGAAGCTATCCCACAAATTGATAAGTACTTGAAATCCAGCAAGTATATAGCA
TGGCCTTTGCAGGGCTGGCAAGCCACGTTTGGTGGTGGCGACCATCCTCCAAAATCGGATCTGGAAGTTC
TGTTCCAGGGGCCCCTGTCCAGCGGTCTGGTTCCGCGTGGTTCCGGTACCGCGGCCCAGCCGGCCATCGT
GGGCGGTAAAGCAGCACAGCATGGTGCATGGCCGTGGATGGTTAGCCTGCAAATTTTTACCTATAACTCT
CATCGTTACCACACGTGCGGCGGTAGCCTGCTGAATTCTCGCTGGGTCCTGACCGCAGCTCATTGTTTTG
TGGGTAAAAACAATGTTCACGATTGGCGTCTGGTGTTCGGCGCTAAAGAAATCACGTATGGTAACAATAA
ACCGGTTAAAGCGCCGCTGCAGGAACGCTATGTCGAAAAAATCATCATCCATGAAAAATACAACAGTGCG
ACCGAAGGCAATGACATCGCCCTGGTTGAAATCACGCCGCCGATTTCCTGCGGTCGTTTTATTGGCCCGG
GTTGTCTGCCGCACTTCAAAGCAGGTCTGCCGCGTGGTAGTCAATCCTGCTGGGTTGCCGGCTGGGGTTA
TATCGAAGAAAAAGCACCGCGTCCGAGCTCTATCCTGATGGAAGCTCGCGTCGATCTGATTGATCTGGAC
CTGTGCAACAGTACCCAGTGGTATAATGGCCGTGTCCAACCGACGAACGTGTGTGCAGGCTACCCGGTTG
GTAAAATTGATACCTGCCAGGGTGACTCTGGCGGTCCGCTGATGTGTAAAGATTCAAAAGAATCGGCCTA
CGTGGTTGTCGGCATCACCAGCTGGGGCGTGGGTTGTGCACGTGCTAAACGCCCGGGTATTTATACCGCA
ACGTGGCCGTACCTGAACTGGATCGCAAGTAAAATTGGCTCCAATGCTCTGCGCATGATTCAGAGCGCGA
CCCCGCCGCCGCCGACCACGCGTCCGCCGCCGATCCGCCCGCCGTTTTCACATCCGATTTCGGCCCACCT
GCCGTGGTATTTTCAGCCGCCGCCGCGTCCGCTGCCGCCGCGTCCGCCGGCGGCCCAAGCGGCCGCATA
[142 nt withheld, positions 1820-1961]
C
[98 nt withheld, positions 1963-2060]
AGTTTGTACTGGTGACGAAACTCAGTGTCTAGCTAGAGTGGC
[149 nt withheld, positions 2103-2251]
T
[41 nt withheld, positions 2253-2293]
T
[62 nt withheld, positions 2295-2356]
A
[35 nt withheld, positions 2358-2392]
CCTCCCTCAATCGGTTGAATGTCGCCCTTTTGTCTTTGGCGCTGGTAAACCATATGAA
[86 nt withheld, positions 2451-2536]
T
[54 nt withheld, positions 2538-2591]
CTAGCGCCGCCCTATACCTTGTCTGCCTCCCCGCGTTGCGTCGCGGTGCATGGAGCCGGGCCACCTCGAC
CTGAATGGAAGCCGGCGGCACCTCGCTAACGGATTCACCACTCCAAGAATTGGAGCCAATCAATTCTTGC
GGAGAACTGTGAATGCGCAAACCAACCCTTGGCAGAACATATCCATCGCGTCCGCCATCTCCAGCAGCCG
CACGCGGCGCATCTCGGGCAGCGTTGGGTCCTGGCCACGGGTGCGCATGATCGTGCTCCTGTCGTTGAGG
ACCCGGCTAGGCTGGCGGGGTTGCCTTACTGGTTAGCAGAATGAATCACCGATACGCGAGCGAACGTGAA
GCGACTGCTGCTGCAAAACGTCTGCGACCTGAGCAACAACATGAATGGTCTTCGGTTTCCGTGTTTCGTA
AAGTCTGGAAACGCGGAAGTCAGCGCCCTGCACCATTATGTTCCGGATCTGCATCGCAGGATGCTGCTGG
CTACCCTGTGGAACACCTACATCTGTATTAACGAAGCGCTGGCATTGACCCTGAGTGATTTTTCTCTGGT
CCCGCCGCATCCATACCGCCAGTTGTTTACCCTCACAACGTTCCAGTAACCGGGCATGTTCATCATCAGT
AACCCGTATCGTGAGCATCCTCTCTCGTTTCATCGGTATCATTACCCCCATGAACAGAAATCCCCCTTAC
ACGGAGGCATCAGTGACCAAACAGGAAAAAACCGCCCTTAACATGGCCCGCTTTATCAGAAGCCAGACAT
TAACGCTTCTGGAGAAACTCAACGAGCTGGACGCGGATGAACAGGCAGACATCTGTGAATCGCTTCACGA
CCACGCTGATGAGCTTTACCGCAGGATCCGCGAAATTGTAAGCGTTAATATTTTGTTAAAATTCGCGTTA
AATTTTTGTTAAATCAGCTCATTTTTTAACCAATAGGCCGAAATCGGCAAAATCCCTTATAAATCAAAAG
AATAGACCGAGATAGGGT
[37 nt withheld, positions 3590-3626]
AAAGAACGTGGACTCCAACGTCAAAGG
[49 nt withheld, positions 3654-3702]
T
[91 nt withheld, positions 3704-3794]
G
[124 nt withheld, positions 3796-3919]
CGCGGATCCTGCCTCGCGCGTTTCGGTGATGACGGTGAAAACCTCTGACACATGCAGCTCCCGGAGACGG
TCACAGCTTGTCTGTAAGCGGATGCCGGGAGCAGACAAGCCCGTCAGGGCGCGTCAGCGGGTGTTGGCGG
GTGTCGGGGCGCAGCCATGACCCAGTCACGTAGCGATAGCGGAGTGTATACTGGCTTAACTATGCGGCAT
CAGAGCAGATTGTACTGAGAGTGCACCATATGCGGTGTGAAATACCGCACAGATGCGTAAGGAGAAAATA
CCGCATCAGGCGCTCTTCCGCTTCCTCGCTCACTGACTCGCTGCGCTCGGTCGTTCGGCTGCGGCGAGCG
GTATCAGCTCACTCAAAGGCGGTAATACGGTTATCCACAGAATCAGGGGATAACGCAGGAAAGAACATGT
GAGCAAAAGGCCAGCAAAAGGCCAGGAACCGTAAAAAGGCCGCGTTGCTGGCGTTTTTCCATAGGCTCCG
CCCCCCTGACGAGCATCACAAAAATCGACGCTCAAGTCAGAGGTGGCGAAACCCGACAGGACTATAAAGA
TACCAGGGTTTCCCCCTGGAAGCTCCCTCGTGCGCTCTCCTGTTCCGACCCTGCCGCTTACCGGATACCT
GTCCGCCTTTCTCCCTTCGGGAAGCGTGGCGCTTTCTCATAGCTCACGCTGTAGGTATCTCAGTTCGGTG
TAGGTCGTTCGCTCCAAGCTGGGCTGTGTGCACGAACCCCCCGTTCAGCCCGACCGCTGCGCCTTATCCG
GTAACTATCGTCTTGAGTCCAACCCGGTAAGACACGACTTATCGCCACTGGCAGCAGCCACTGGTAACAG
GATTAGCAGAGCGAGGTATGTAGGCGGTGCTACAGAGTTCTTGAAGTGGTGGCCTAACTACGGCTACACT
AGAAGGACAGTATTTGGTATCTGCGCTCTGCTGAAGCCAGTTACCTTCGGAAAAAGAGTTGGTAGCTCTT
GATCCGGCAAACAAACCACCGCTGGTAGCGGTGGTTTTTTTGTTTGCAAGCAGCAGATTACGCGCAGAAA
AAAAGGATCTCAAGAAGATCCTTTGATCTTTTCTACGGGGTCTGACGCTCAGTGGAACGAAAACTCACGT
TAAGGGATTTTGGTCATGAGATTATCAAAAAGGATCTTCACCTAGATCCTTTTAAATTAAAAATGAAGTT
TTAAATCAATCTAAAGTATATATGAGTAAACTTGGTCTGACAGTTACCAATGCTTAATCAGTGAGGCACC
TATCTCAGCGATCTGTCTATTTCGTTCATCCATAGTTGCCTGACTCCCCGTCGTGTAGATAACTACGATA
CGGGAGGGCTTACCATCTGGCCCCAGTGCTGCAATGATACCGCGAGACCCACGCTCACCGGCTCCAGATT
TATCAGCAATAAACCAGCCAGCCGGAAGGGCCGAGCGCAGAAGTGGTCCTGCAACTTTATCCGCCTCCAT
CCAGTCTATTAATTGTTGCCGGGAAGCTAGAGTAAGTAGTTCGCCAGTTAATAGTTTGCGCAACGTTGTT
GCCATTGCTGCAGGCATCGTGGTGTCACGCTCGTCGTTTGGTATGGCTTCATTCAGCTCCGGTTCCCAAC
GATCAAGGCGAGTTACATGATCCCCCATGTTGTGCAAAAAAGCGGTTAGCTCCTTCGGTCCTCCGATCGT
TGTCAGAAGTAAGTTGGCCGCAGTGTTATCACTCATGGTTATGGCAGCACTGCATAATTCTCTTACTGTC
ATGCCATCCGTAAGATGCTTTTCTGTGACTGGTGAGTACTCAACCAAGTCATTCTGAGAATAGTGTATGC
GGCGACCGAGTTGCTCTTGCCCGGCGTCAACACGGGATAATACCGCGCCACATAGCAGAACTTTAAAAGT
GCTCATCATTGGAAAACGTTCTTCGGGGCGAAAACTCTCAAGGATCTTACCGCTGTTGAGATCCAGTTCG
ATGTAACCCACTCGTGCACCCAACTGATCTTCAGCATCTTTTACTTTCACCAGCGTTTCTGGGTGAGCAA
AAACAGGAAGGCAAAATGCCGCAAAAAAGGGAATAAGGGCGACACGGAAATGTTGAATACTCATACTCTT
CCTTTTTCAATATTATTGAAGCATTTATCAGGGTTATTGTCTCATGAGCGGATACATATTTGAATGTATT
TAGAAAAATAAACAAATAGGGGTTCCGCGCACATTTCCCCGAAAAGTGCCACCTGACGTCTAAGAAACCA
TTATTATCATGACATTAACCTATAAAAATAGGCGTATCACGAGGCCCTTTCGTCTTCAAGAATTCCCGAC
ACCATCGAATGGTGCAAAACCTTTCGCGGTATGGCATGATAGCGCCCGGAAGAGAGTCAATTCAGGGTGG
TGAATGTGAAACCAGTAACGTTATACGATGTCGCAGAGTATGCCGGTGTCTCTTATCAGACCGTTTCCCG
CGTGGTGAACCAGGCCAGCCACGTTTCTGCGAAAACGCGGGAAAAAGTGGAAGCGGCGATGGCGGAGCTG
AATTACATTCCCAACCGCGTGGCACAACAACTGGCGGGCAAACAGTCGTTGCTGATTGGCGTTGCCACCT
CCAGTCTGGCCCTGCACGCGCCGTCGCAAATTGTCGCGGCGATTAAATCTCGCGCCGATCAACTGGGTGC
CAGCGTGGTGGTGTCGATGGTAGAACGAAGCGGCGTCGAAGCCTGTAAAGCGGCGGTGCACAATCTTCTC
GCGCAACGCGTCAGTGGGCTGATCATTAACTATCCGCTGGATGACCAGGATGCCATTGCTGTGGAAGCTG
CCTGCACTAATGTTCCGGCGTTATTTCTTGATGTCTCTGACCAGACACCCATCAACAGTATTATTTTCTC
CCATGAAGACGGTACGCGACTGGGCGTGGAGCATCTGGTCGCATTGGGTCACCAGCAAATCGCGCTGTTA
GCGGGCCCATTAAGTTCTGTCTCGGCGCGTCTGCGTCTGGCTGGCTGGCATAAATATCTCACTCGCAATC
AAATTCAGCCGATAGCGGAACGGGAAGGCGACTGGAGTGCCATGTCCGGTTTTCAACAAACCATGCAAAT
GCTGAATGAGGGCATCGTTCCCACTGCGATGCTGGTTGCCAACGATCAGATGGCGCTGGGCGCAATGCGC
GCCATTACCGAGTCCGGGCTGCGCGTTGGTGCGGATATCTCGGTAGTGGGATACGACGATACCGAAGACA
GCTCATGTTATATCCCGCCGTTAACCACCATCAAACAGGATTTTCGCCTGCTGGGGCAAACCAGCGTGGA
CCGCTTGCTGCAACTCTCTCAGGGCCAGGCGGTGAAGGGCAATCAGCTGTTGCCCGTCTCACTGGTGAAA
AGAAAAACCACCCTGGCGCCCAATACGCAAACCGCCTCTCCCCGCGCGTTGGCCGATTCATTAATGCAGC
TGGCACGACAGGTTTCCCGACTGGAAAGCGGGCAGTGAGCGCAACGCAATTAATGTAAGTTAGCTCACTC
ATTAGGCACAATTCTCATGTTTGACAGCTTATCATCGACTGCACGGTGCACCAATGCTTCTGGCGTCAGG
CAGCCATCGGAAGCTGTGGTATGGCTGTGCAGGTCGTAAATCACTGCATAATTCGTGTCGCTCAAGGCGC
ACTCCCGTTCTGGATAATGTTTTTTGCGCCGACATCATAACGGTTCTGGCAAATATTCTGAAATGAGCTG
