>Addgene plasmid #110042 | pHH0103_ACR_Trypsin | depositor partial sequence | sequence record 206994 | pHH0103_ACR_Trypsin sequence 924 bps
GGCCCAGCCGGCCATCGTGGGCGGTAAAGCAGCACAGCATGGTGCATGGCCGTGGATGGTTAGCCTGCAA
ATTTTTACCTATAACTCTCATCGTTACCACACGTGCGGCGGTAGCCTGCTGAATTCTCGCTGGGTCCTGA
CCGCAGCTCATTGTTTTGTGGGTAAAAACAATGTTCACGATTGGCGTCTGGTGTTCGGCGCTAAAGAAAT
CACGTATGGTAACAATAAACCGGTTAAAGCGCCGCTGCAGGAACGCTATGTCGAAAAAATCATCATCCAT
GAAAAATACAACAGTGCGACCGAAGGCAATGACATCGCCCTGGTTGAAATCACGCCGCCGATTTCCTGCG
GTCGTTTTATTGGCCCGGGTTGTCTGCCGCACTTCAAAGCAGGTCTGCCGCGTGGTAGTCAATCCTGCTG
GGTTGCCGGCTGGGGTTATATCGAAGAAAAAGCACCGCGTCCGAGCTCTATCCTGATGGAAGCTCGCGTC
GATCTGATTGATCTGGACCTGTGCAACAGTACCCAGTGGTATAATGGCCGTGTCCAACCGACGAACGTGT
GTGCAGGCTACCCGGTTGGTAAAATTGATACCTGCCAGGGTGACTCTGGCGGTCCGCTGATGTGTAAAGA
TTCAAAAGAATCGGCCTACGTGGTTGTCGGCATCACCAGCTGGGGCGTGGGTTGTGCACGTGCTAAACGC
CCGGGTATTTATACCGCAACGTGGCCGTACCTGAACTGGATCGCAAGTAAAATTGGCTCCAATGCTCTGC
GCATGATTCAGAGCGCGACCCCGCCGCCGCCGACCACGCGTCCGCCGCCGATCCGCCCGCCGTTTTCACA
TCCGATTTCGGCCCACCTGCCGTGGTATTTTCAGCCGCCGCCGCGTCCGCTGCCGCCGCGTCCGCCGGCG
GCCCAAGCGGCCGC
